>Addgene plasmid #108246 | Fuw-dCas9-dead Tet1CD-P2A-BFP | addgene full sequence | sequence record 213362 | Addgene NGS Result
GCGTTTTGCGCTGCTTCGCGATGTACGGGCCAGATATACGCGTTGACATTGATTATTGACTAGTTATTAA
TAGTAATCAATTACGGGGTCATTAGTTCATAGCCCATATATGGAGTTCCGCGTTACATAACTTACGGTAA
ATGGCCCGCCTGGCTGACCGCCCAACGACCCCCGCCCATTGACGTCAATAATGACGTATGTTCCCATAGT
AACGCCAATAGGGACTTTCCATTGACGTCAATGGGTGGAGTATTTACGGTAAACTGCCCACTTGGCAGTA
CATCAAGTGTATCATATGCCAAGTACGCCCCCTATTGACGTCAATGACGGTAAATGGCCCGCCTGGCATT
ATGCCCAGTACATGACCTTATGGGACTTTCCTACTTGGCAGTACATCTACGTATTAGTCATCGCTATTAC
CATGGTGATGCGGTTTTGGCAGTACATCAATGGGCGTGGATAGCGGTTTGACTCACGGGGATTTCCAAGT
CTCCACCCCATTGACGTCAATGGGAGTTTGTTTTGGCACCAAAATCAACGGGACTTTCCAAAATGTCGTA
ACAACTCCGCCCCATTGACGCAAATGGGCGGTAGGCGTGTACGGTGGGAGGTCTATATAAGCAGCGCGTT
TTGCCTGTACTGGGTCTCTCTGGTTAGACCAGATCTGAGCCTGGGAGCTCTCTGGCTAACTAGGGAACCC
ACTGCTTAAGCCTCAATAAAGCTTGCCTTGAGTGCTTCAAGTAGTGTGTGCCCGTCTGTTGTGTGACTCT
GGTAACTAGAGATCCCTCAGACCCTTTTAGTCAGTGTGGAAAATCTCTAGCAGTGGCGCCCGAACAGGGA
CTTGAAAGCGAAAGGGAAACCAGAGGAGCTCTCTCGACGCAGGACTCGGCTTGCTGAAGCGCGCACGGCA
AGAGGCGAGGGGCGGCGACTGGTGAGTACGCCAAAAATTTTGACTAGCGGAGGCTAGAAGGAGAGAGATG
GGTGCGAGAGCGTCAGTATTAAGCGGGGGAGAATTAGATCGCGATGGGAAAAAATTCGGTTAAGGCCAGG
GGGAAAGAAAAAATATAAATTAAAACATATAGTATGGGCAAGCAGGGAGCTAGAACGATTCGCAGTTAAT
CCTGGCCTGTTAGAAACATCAGAAGGCTGTAGACAAATACTGGGACAGCTACAACCATCCCTTCAGACAG
GATCAGAAGAACTTAGATCATTATATAATACAGTAGCAACCCTCTATTGTGTGCATCAAAGGATAGAGAT
AAAAGACACCAAGGAAGCTTTAGACAAGATAGAGGAAGAGCAAAACAAAAGTAAGACCACCGCACAGCAA
GCGGCCGCTGATCTTCAGACCTGGAGGAGGAGATATGAGGGACAATTGGAGAAGTGAATTATATAAATAT
AAAGTAGTAAAAATTGAACCATTAGGAGTAGCACCCACCAAGGCAAAGAGAAGAGTGGTGCAGAGAGAAA
AAAGAGCAGTGGGAATAGGAGCTTTGTTCCTTGGGTTCTTGGGAGCAGCAGGAAGCACTATGGGCGCAGC
GTCAATGACGCTGACGGTACAGGCCAGACAATTATTGTCTGGTATAGTGCAGCAGCAGAACAATTTGCTG
AGGGCTATTGAGGCGCAACAGCATCTGTTGCAACTCACAGTCTGGGGCATCAAGCAGCTCCAGGCAAGAA
TCCTGGCTGTGGAAAGATACCTAAAGGATCAACAGCTCCTGGGGATTTGGGGTTGCTCTGGAAAACTCAT
TTGCACCACTGCTGTGCCTTGGAATGCTAGTTGGAGTAATAAATCTCTGGAACAGATTTGGAATCACACG
ACCTGGATGGAGTGGGACAGAGAAATTAACAATTACACAAGCTTAATACACTCCTTAATTGAAGAATCGC
AAAACCAGCAAGAAAAGAATGAACAAGAATTATTGGAATTAGATAAATGGGCAAGTTTGTGGAATTGGTT
TAACATAACAAATTGGCTGTGGTATATAAAATTATTCATAATGATAGTAGGAGGCTTGGTAGGTTTAAGA
ATAGTTTTTGCTGTACTTTCTATAGTGAATAGAGTTAGGCAGGGATATTCACCATTATCGTTTCAGACCC
ACCTCCCAACCCCGAGGGGACCCGACAGGCCCGAAGGAATAGAAGAAGAAGGTGGAGAGAGAGACAGAGA
CAGATCCATTCGATTAGTGAACGGATCGGCACTGCGTGCGCCAATTCTGCAGACAAATGGCAGTATTCAT
CCACAATTTTAAAAGAAAAGGGGGGATTGGGGGGTACAGTGCAGGGGAAAGAATAGTAGACATAATAGCA
ACAGACATACAAACTAAAGAATTACAAAAACAAATTACAAAAATTCAAAATTTTCGGGTTTATTACAGGG
ACAGCAGAGATCCAGTTTGGTTAATTAACCCGTGTCGGCTCCAGATCTGGCCTCCGCGCCGGGTTTTGGC
GCCTCCCGCGGGCGCCCCCCTCCTCACGGCGAGCGCTGCCACGTCAGACGAAGGGCGCAGCGAGCGTCCT
GATCCTTCCGCCCGGACGCTCAGGACAGCGGCCCGCTGCTCATAAGACTCGGCCTTAGAACCCCAGTATC
AGCAGAAGGACATTTTAGGACGGGACTTGGGTGACTCTAGGGCACTGGTTTTCTTTCCAGAGAGCGGAAC
AGGCGAGGAAAAGTAGTCCCTTCTCGGCGATTCTGCGGAGGGATCTCCGTGGGGCGGTGAACGCCGATGA
TTATATAAGGACGCGCCGGGTGTGGCACAGCTAGTTCCGTCGCAGCCGGGATTTGGGTCGCGGTTCTTGT
TTGTGGATCGCTGTGATCGTCACTTGGTGAGTAGCGGGCTGCTGGGCTGGCCGGGGCTTTCGTGGCCGCC
GGGCCGCTCGGTGGGACGGAAGCGTGTGGAGAGACCGCCAAGGGCTGTAGTCTGGGTCCGCGAGCAAGGT
TGCCCTGAACTGGGGGTTGGGGGGAGCGCAGCAAAATGGCGGCTGTTCCCGAGTCTTGAATGGAAGACGC
TTGTGAGGCGGGCTGTGAGGTCGTTGAAACAAGGTGGGGGGCATGGTGGGCGGCAAGAACCCAAGGTCTT
GAGGCCTTCGCTAATGCGGGAAAGCTCTTATTCGGGTGAGATGGGCTGGGGCACCATCTGGGGACCCTGA
CGTGAAGTTTGTCACTGACTGGAGAACTCGGTTTGTCGTCTGTTGCGGGGGCGGCAGTTATGGCGGTGCC
GTTGGGCAGTGCACCCGTACCTTTGGGAGCGCGCGCCCTCGTCGTGTCGTGACGTCACCCGTTCTGTTGG
CTTATAATGCAGGGTGGGGCCACCTGCCGGTAGGTGTGCGGTAGGCTTTTCTCCGTCGCAGGACGCAGGG
TTCGGGCCTAGGGTAGGCTCTCCTGAATCGACAGGCGCCGGACCTCTGGTGAGGGGAGGGATAAGTGAGG
CGTCAGTTTCTTTGGTCGGTTTTATGTACCTATCTTCTTAAGTAGCTGAAGCTCCGGTTTTGAACTATGC
GCTCGGGGTTGGCGAGTGTGTTTTGTGAAGTTTTTTAGGCACCTTTTGAAATGTAATCATTTGGGTCAAT
ATGTAATTTTCAGTGTTAGACTAGTAAATTGTCCGCTAAATTCTGGCCGTTTTTGGCTTTTTTGTTAGAC
GAAGCTTGGGCTGCAGGTCGACTCTAGAGGATCCAGTTAACCTCGAGGGCGCGCCCATGGACAAGAAGTA
TTCTATCGGACTGGCCATCGGGACTAATAGCGTCGGGTGGGCCGTGATCACTGACGAGTACAAGGTGCCC
TCTAAGAAGTTCAAGGTGCTCGGGAACACCGACCGGCATTCCATCAAGAAAAATCTGATCGGAGCTCTCC
TCTTTGATTCAGGGGAGACCGCTGAAGCAACCCGCCTCAAGCGGACTGCTAGACGGCGGTACACCAGGAG
GAAGAACCGGATTTGTTACCTTCAAGAGATATTCTCCAACGAAATGGCAAAGGTCGACGACAGCTTCTTC
CATAGGCTGGAAGAATCATTCCTCGTGGAAGAGGATAAGAAGCATGAACGGCATCCCATCTTCGGTAATA
TCGTCGACGAGGTGGCCTATCACGAGAAATACCCAACCATCTACCATCTTCGCAAAAAGCTGGTGGACTC
AACCGACAAGGCAGACCTCCGGCTTATCTACCTGGCCCTGGCCCACATGATCAAGTTCAGAGGCCACTTC
CTGATCGAGGGCGACCTCAATCCTGACAATAGCGATGTGGATAAACTGTTCATCCAGCTGGTGCAGACTT
ACAACCAGCTCTTTGAAGAGAACCCCATCAATGCAAGCGGAGTCGATGCCAAGGCCATTCTGTCAGCCCG
GCTGTCAAAGAGCCGCAGACTTGAGAATCTTATCGCTCAGCTGCCGGGTGAAAAGAAAAATGGACTGTTC
GGGAACCTGATTGCTCTTTCACTTGGGCTGACTCCCAATTTCAAGTCTAATTTCGACCTGGCAGAGGATG
CCAAGCTGCAACTGTCCAAGGACACCTATGATGACGATCTCGACAACCTCCTGGCCCAGATCGGTGACCA
ATACGCCGACCTTTTCCTTGCTGCTAAGAATCTTTCTGACGCCATCCTGCTGTCTGACATTCTCCGCGTG
AACACTGAAATCACCAAGGCCCCTCTTTCAGCTTCAATGATTAAGCGGTATGATGAGCACCACCAGGACC
TGACCCTGCTTAAGGCACTCGTCCGGCAGCAGCTTCCGGAGAAGTACAAGGAAATCTTCTTTGACCAGTC
AAAGAATGGATACGCCGGCTACATCGACGGAGGTGCCTCCCAAGAGGAATTTTATAAGTTTATCAAACCT
ATCCTTGAGAAGATGGACGGCACCGAAGAGCTCCTCGTGAAACTGAATCGGGAGGATCTGCTGCGGAAGC
AGCGCACTTTCGACAATGGGAGCATTCCCCACCAGATCCATCTTGGGGAGCTTCACGCCATCCTTCGGCG
CCAAGAGGACTTCTACCCCTTTCTTAAGGACAACAGGGAGAAGATTGAGAAAATTCTCACTTTCCGCATC
CCCTACTACGTGGGACCCCTCGCCAGAGGAAATAGCCGGTTTGCTTGGATGACCAGAAAGTCAGAAGAAA
CTATCACTCCCTGGAACTTCGAAGAGGTGGTGGACAAGGGAGCCAGCGCTCAGTCATTCATCGAACGGAT
GACTAACTTCGATAAGAACCTCCCCAATGAGAAGGTCCTGCCGAAACATTCCCTGCTCTACGAGTACTTT
ACCGTGTACAACGAGCTGACCAAGGTGAAATATGTCACCGAAGGGATGAGGAAGCCCGCATTCCTGTCAG
GCGAACAAAAGAAGGCAATTGTGGACCTTCTGTTCAAGACCAATAGAAAGGTGACCGTGAAGCAGCTGAA
GGAGGACTATTTCAAGAAAATTGAATGCTTCGACTCTGTGGAGATTAGCGGGGTCGAAGATCGGTTCAAC
GCAAGCCTGGGTACCTACCATGATCTGCTTAAGATCATCAAGGACAAGGATTTTCTGGACAATGAGGAGA
ACGAGGACATCCTTGAGGACATTGTCCTGACTCTCACTCTGTTCGAGGACCGGGAAATGATCGAGGAGAG
GCTTAAGACCTACGCCCATCTGTTCGACGATAAAGTGATGAAGCAACTTAAACGGAGAAGATATACCGGA
TGGGGACGCCTTAGCCGCAAACTCATCAACGGAATCCGGGACAAACAGAGCGGAAAGACCATTCTTGATT
TCCTTAAAAGCGACGGATTCGCTAATCGCAACTTCATGCAACTTATCCATGATGATTCCCTGACCTTTAA
GGAGGACATCCAGAAGGCCCAAGTGTCTGGACAAGGTGACTCACTGCACGAGCATATCGCAAATCTGGCT
GGTTCACCCGCTATTAAGAAGGGTATTCTCCAGACCGTGAAAGTCGTGGACGAGCTGGTCAAGGTGATGG
GTCGCCATAAACCAGAGAACATTGTCATCGAGATGGCCAGGGAAAACCAGACTACCCAGAAGGGACAGAA
GAACAGCAGGGAGCGGATGAAAAGAATTGAGGAAGGGATTAAGGAGCTCGGGTCACAGATCCTTAAAGAG
CACCCGGTGGAAAACACCCAGCTTCAGAATGAGAAGCTCTATCTGTACTACCTTCAAAATGGACGCGATA
TGTATGTGGACCAAGAGCTTGATATCAACAGGCTCTCAGACTACGACGTGGACGCCATCGTCCCTCAGAG
CTTCCTCAAAGACGACTCAATTGACAATAAGGTGCTGACTCGCTCAGACAAGAACCGGGGAAAGTCAGAT
AACGTGCCCTCAGAGGAAGTCGTGAAAAAGATGAAGAACTATTGGCGCCAGCTTCTGAACGCAAAGCTGA
TCACTCAGCGGAAGTTCGACAATCTCACTAAGGCTGAGAGGGGCGGACTGAGCGAACTGGACAAAGCAGG
ATTCATTAAACGGCAACTTGTGGAGACTCGGCAGATTACTAAACATGTCGCCCAAATCCTTGACTCACGC
ATGAATACCAAGTACGACGAAAACGACAAACTTATCCGCGAGGTGAAGGTGATTACCCTGAAGTCCAAGC
TGGTCAGCGATTTCAGAAAGGACTTTCAATTCTACAAAGTGCGGGAGATCAATAACTATCATCATGCTCA
TGACGCATATCTGAATGCCGTGGTGGGAACCGCCCTGATCAAGAAGTACCCAAAGCTGGAAAGCGAGTTC
GTGTACGGAGACTACAAGGTCTACGACGTGCGCAAGATGATTGCCAAATCTGAGCAGGAGATCGGAAAGG
CCACCGCAAAGTACTTCTTCTACAGCAACATCATGAATTTCTTCAAGACCGAAATCACCCTTGCAAACGG
TGAGATCCGGAAGAGGCCGCTCATCGAGACTAATGGGGAGACTGGCGAAATCGTGTGGGACAAGGGCAGA
GATTTCGCTACCGTGCGCAAAGTGCTTTCTATGCCTCAAGTGAACATCGTGAAGAAAACCGAGGTGCAAA
CCGGAGGCTTTTCTAAGGAATCAATCCTCCCCAAGCGCAACTCCGACAAGCTCATTGCAAGGAAGAAGGA
TTGGGACCCTAAGAAGTACGGCGGATTCGATTCACCAACTGTGGCTTATTCTGTCCTGGTCGTGGCTAAG
GTGGAAAAAGGAAAGTCTAAGAAGCTCAAGAGCGTGAAGGAACTGCTGGGTATCACCATTATGGAGCGCA
GCTCCTTCGAGAAGAACCCAATTGACTTTCTCGAAGCCAAAGGTTACAAGGAAGTCAAGAAGGACCTTAT
CATCAAGCTCCCAAAGTATAGCCTGTTCGAACTGGAGAATGGGCGGAAGCGGATGCTCGCCTCCGCTGGC
GAACTTCAGAAGGGTAATGAGCTGGCTCTCCCCTCCAAGTACGTGAATTTCCTCTACCTTGCAAGCCATT
ACGAGAAGCTGAAGGGGAGCCCCGAGGACAACGAGCAAAAGCAACTGTTTGTGGAGCAGCATAAGCATTA
TCTGGACGAGATCATTGAGCAGATTTCCGAGTTTTCTAAACGCGTCATTCTCGCTGATGCCAACCTCGAT
AAAGTCCTTAGCGCATACAATAAGCACAGAGACAAACCAATTCGGGAGCAGGCTGAGAATATCATCCACC
TGTTCACCCTCACCAATCTTGGTGCCCCTGCCGCATTCAAGTACTTCGACACCACCATCGACCGGAAACG
CTATACCTCCACCAAAGAAGTGCTGGACGCCACCCTCATCCACCAGAGCATCACCGGACTTTACGAAACT
CGGATTGACCTCTCACAGCTCGGAGGGGATGGTGGCGGAGGCTCGCCAAAAAAGAAGAGAAAGGTAGACC
CAAAGAAAAAACGAAAAGTAGATCCGAAAAAGAAGAGGAAGGTGGGATCCCTGCCCACCTGCAGCTGTCT
TGATCGAGTTATACAAAAAGACAAAGGCCCATATTATACACACCTTGGGGCAGGACCAAGTGTTGCTGCT
GTCAGGGAAATCATGGAGAATAGGTATGGTCAAAAAGGAAACGCAATAAGGATAGAAATAGTAGTGTACA
CCGGTAAAGAAGGGAAAAGCTCTCATGGGTGTCCAATTGCTAAGTGGGTTTTAAGAAGAAGCAGTGATGA
AGAAAAAGTTCTTTGTTTGGTCCGGCAGCGTACAGGCCACCACTGTCCAACTGCTGTGATGGTGGTGCTC
ATCATGGTGTGGGATGGCATCCCTCTTCCAATGGCCGACCGGCTATACACAGAGCTCACAGAGAATCTAA
AGTCATACAATGGGCACCCTACCGACAGAAGATGCACCCTCAATGAAAATCGTACCTGTACATGTCAAGG
AATTGATCCAGAGACTTGTGGAGCTTCATTCTCTTTTGGCTGTTCATGGAGTATGTACTTTAATGGCTGT
AAGTTTGGTAGAAGCCCAAGCCCCAGAAGATTTAGAATTGATCCAAGCTCTCCCTTACATGAAAAAAACC
TTGAAGATAACTTACAGAGTTTGGCTACACGATTAGCTCCAATTTATAAGCAGTATGCTCCAGTAGCTTA
CCAAAATCAGGTGGAATATGAAAATGTTGCCCGAGAATGTCGGCTTGGCAGCAAGGAAGGTCGACCCTTC
TCTGGGGTCACTGCTTGCCTGGACTTCTGTGCTCATCCCTACAGGGCCATTCACAACATGAATAATGGAA
GCACTGTGGTTTGTACCTTAACTCGAGAAGATAACCGCTCTTTGGGTGTTATTCCTCAAGATGAGCAGCT
CCATGTGCTACCTCTTTATAAGCTTTCAGACACAGATGAGTTTGGCTCCAAGGAAGGAATGGAAGCCAAG
ATCAAATCTGGGGCCATCGAGGTCCTGGCACCCCGCCGCAAAAAAAGAACGTGTTTCACTCAGCCTGTTC
CCCGTTCTGGAAAGAAGAGGGCTGCGATGATGACAGAGGTTCTTGCACATAAGATAAGGGCAGTGGAAAA
GAAACCTATTCCCCGAATCAAGCGGAAGAATAACTCAACAACAACAAACAACAGTAAGCCTTCGTCACTG
CCAACCTTAGGGAGTAACACTGAGACCGTGCAACCTGAAGTAAAAAGTGAAACCGAACCCCATTTTATCT
TAAAAAGTTCAGACAACACTAAAACTTATTCGCTGATGCCATCCGCTCCTCACCCAGTGAAAGAGGCATC
TCCAGGCTTCTCCTGGTCCCCGAAGACTGCTTCAGCCACACCAGCTCCACTGAAGAATGACGCAACAGCC
TCATGCGGGTTTTCAGAAAGAAGCAGCACTCCCCACTGTACGATGCCTTCGGGAAGACTCAGTGGTGCCA
ATGCTGCAGCTGCTGATGGCCCTGGCATTTCACAGCTTGGCGAAGTGGCTCCTCTCCCCACCCTGTCTGC
TCCTGTGATGGAGCCCCTCATTAATTCTGAGCCTTCCACTGGTGTGACTGAGCCGCTAACGCCTCATCAG
CCAAACCACCAGCCCTCCTTCCTCACCTCTCCTCAAGACCTTGCCTCTTCTCCAATGGAAGAAGATGAGC
AGCATTCTGAAGCAGATGAGCCTCCATCAGACGAACCCCTATCTGATGACCCCCTGTCACCTGCTGAGGA
GAAATTGCCCCACATTGATGAGTATTGGTCAGACAGTGAGCACATCTTTTTGGATGCAAATATTGGTGGG
GTGGCCATCGCACCTGCTCACGGCTCGGTTTTGATTGAGTGTGCCCGGCGAGAGCTGCACGCTACCACTC
CTGTTGAGCACCCCAACCGTAATCATCCAACCCGCCTCTCCCTTGTCTTTTACCAGCACAAAAACCTAAA
TAAGCCCCAACATGGTTTTGAACTAAACAAGATTAAGTTTGAGGCTAAAGAAGCTAAGAATAAGAAAATG
AAGGCCTCAGAGCAAAAAGACCAGGCAGCTAATGAAGGTCCAGAACAGTCCTCTGAAGTAAATGAATTGA
ACCAAATTCCTTCTCATAAAGCATTAACATTAACCCATGACAATGTTGTCACCGTGTCCCCTTATGCTCT
CACACACGTTGCGGGGCCCTATAACCATTGGGTCGAATTCGCATACCCCTACGACGTCCCCGACTACGCC
GCCACGAACTTCTCTCTGTTAAAGCAAGCAGGAGATGTTGAAGAAAACCCCGGGCCTATGAGCGAGCTGA
TTAAGGAGAACATGCACATGAAGCTGTACATGGAGGGCACCGTGGACAACCATCACTTCAAGTGCACATC
CGAGGGCGAAGGCAAGCCCTACGAGGGCACCCAGACCATGAGAATCAAGGTGGTCGAGGGCGGCCCTCTC
CCCTTCGCCTTCGACATCCTGGCTACTAGCTTCCTCTACGGCAGCAAGACCTTCATCAACCACACCCAGG
GCATCCCCGACTTCTTCAAGCAGTCCTTCCCTGAGGGCTTCACATGGGAGAGAGTCACCACATACGAAGA
CGGGGGCGTGCTGACCGCTACCCAGGACACCAGCCTCCAGGACGGCTGCCTCATCTACAACGTCAAGATC
AGAGGGGTGAACTTCACATCCAACGGCCCTGTGATGCAGAAGAAAACACTCGGCTGGGAGGCCTTCACCG
AGACGCTGTACCCCGCTGACGGCGGCCTGGAAGGCAGAAACGACATGGCCCTGAAGCTCGTGGGCGGGAG
CCATCTGATCGCAAACATCAAGACCACATATAGATCCAAGAAACCCGCTAAGAACCTCAAGATGCCTGGC
GTCTACTATGTGGACTACAGACTGGAAAGAATCAAGGAGGCCAACAACGAGACCTACGTCGAGCAGCACG
AGGTGGCAGTGGCCAGATACTGCGACCTCCCTAGCAAACTGGGGCACAAGCTTAATTGAGATATCAAGCT
TATCGATAATCAACCTCTGGATTACAAAATTTGTGAAAGATTGACTGGTATTCTTAACTATGTTGCTCCT
TTTACGCTATGTGGATACGCTGCTTTAATGCCTTTGTATCATGCTATTGCTTCCCGTATGGCTTTCATTT
TCTCCTCCTTGTATAAATCCTGGTTGCTGTCTCTTTATGAGGAGTTGTGGCCCGTTGTCAGGCAACGTGG
CGTGGTGTGCACTGTGTTTGCTGACGCAACCCCCACTGGTTGGGGCATTGCCACCACCTGTCAGCTCCTT
TCCGGGACTTTCGCTTTCCCCCTCCCTATTGCCACGGCGGAACTCATCGCCGCCTGCCTTGCCCGCTGCT
GGACAGGGGCTCGGCTGTTGGGCACTGACAATTCCGTGGTGTTGTCGGGGAAATCATCGTCCTTTCCTTG
GCTGCTCGCCTGTGTTGCCACCTGGATTCTGCGCGGGACGTCCTTCTGCTACGTCCCTTCGGCCCTCAAT
CCAGCGGACCTTCCTTCCCGCGGCCTGCTGCCGGCTCTGCGGCCTCTTCCGCGTCTTCGCCTTCGCCCTC
AGACGAGTCGGATCTCCCTTTGGGCCGCCTCCCCGCATCGATACCGTCGACCTCGAGACCTAGAAAAACA
TGGAGCAATCACAAGTAGCAATACAGCAGCTACCAATGCTGATTGTGCCTGGCTAGAAGCACAAGAGGAG
GAGGAGGTGGGTTTTCCAGTCACACCTCAGGTACCTTTAAGACCAATGACTTACAAGGCAGCTGTAGATC
TTAGCCACTTTTTAAAAGAAAAGGGGGGACTGGAAGGGCTAATTCACTCCCAACGAAGACAAGATATCCT
TGATCTGTGGATCTACCACACACAAGGCTACTTCCCTGATTGGCAGAACTACACACCAGGGCCAGGGATC
AGATATCCACTGACCTTTGGATGGTGCTACAAGCTAGTACCAGTTGAGCAAGAGAAGGTAGAAGAAGCCA
ATGAAGGAGAGAACACCCGCTTGTTACACCCTGTGAGCCTGCATGGGATGGATGACCCGGAGAGAGAAGT
ATTAGAGTGGAGGTTTGACAGCCGCCTAGCATTTCATCACATGGCCCGAGAGCTGCATCCGGACTGTACT
GGGTCTCTCTGGTTAGACCAGATCTGAGCCTGGGAGCTCTCTGGCTAACTAGGGAACCCACTGCTTAAGC
CTCAATAAAGCTTGCCTTGAGTGCTTCAAGTAGTGTGTGCCCGTCTGTTGTGTGACTCTGGTAACTAGAG
ATCCCTCAGACCCTTTTAGTCAGTGTGGAAAATCTCTAGCAGGGCCCGTTTAAACCCGCTGATCAGCCTC
GACTGTGCCTTCTAGTTGCCAGCCATCTGTTGTTTGCCCCTCCCCCGTGCCTTCCTTGACCCTGGAAGGT
GCCACTCCCACTGTCCTTTCCTAATAAAATGAGGAAATTGCATCGCATTGTCTGAGTAGGTGTCATTCTA
TTCTGGGGGGTGGGGTGGGGCAGGACAGCAAGGGGGAGGATTGGGAAGACAATAGCAGGCATGCTGGGGA
TGCGGTGGGCTCTATGGCTTCTGAGGCGGAAAGAACCAGCTGGGGCTCTAGGGGGTATCCCC
[124 nt withheld, positions 12453-12576]
C
[91 nt withheld, positions 12578-12668]
A
[49 nt withheld, positions 12670-12718]
CCTTTGACGTTGGAGTCCACGTTCTTT
[37 nt withheld, positions 12746-12782]
ACCCTATCTCGGTCTATTCTTTTGATTTATAAGGGATTTTGCCGATTTCGGCCTATTGGTTAAAAAATGA
GCTGATTTAACAAAAATTTAACGCGAATTAATTCTGTGGAATGTGTGTCAGTTAGGGTGTGGAAAGTCCC
CAGGCTCCCCAGCAGGCAGAAGTATGCAAAGCATGCATCTCAATTAGTCAGCAACCATAGTCCCGCCCCT
AACTCCGCCCATCCCGCCCCTAACTCCGCCCAGTTCCGCCCATTCTCCGCCCCATGGCTGACTAATTTTT
TTTATTTATGCAGAGGCCGAGGCCGCCTCTGCCTCTGAGCTATTCCAGAAGTAGTGAGGAGGCTTTTTTG
GAGGCCTAGGCTTTTGCAAAAAGCTCCCGGGAGCTTGTATATCCATTTTCGGATCTGATCAGCACGTGTT
GACAATTAATCATCGGCATAGTATATCGGCATAGTATAATACGACAAGGTGAGGAACTAAACCATGGCCA
AGTTGACCAGTGCCGTTCCGGTGCTCACCGCGCGCGACGTCGCCGGAGCGGTCGAGTTCTGGACCGACCG
GCTCGGGTTCTCCCGGGACTTCGTGGAGGACGACTTCGCCGGTGTGGTCCGGGACGACGTGACCCTGTTC
ATCAGCGCGGTCCAGGACCAGGTGGTGCCGGACAACACCCTGGCCTGGGTGTGGGTGCGCGGCCTGGACG
AGCTGTACGCCGAGTGGTCGGAGGTCGTGTCCACGAACTTCCGGGACGCCTCCGGGCCGGCCATGACCGA
GATCGGCGAGCAGCCGTGGGGGCGGGAGTTCGCCCTGCGCGACCCGGCCGGCAACTGCGTGCACTTCGTG
GCCGAGGAGCAGGACTGACACGTGCTACGAGATTTCGATTCCACCGCCGCCTTCTATGAAAGGTTGGGCT
TCGGAATCGTTTTCCGGGACGCCGGCTGGATGATCCTCCAGCGCGGGGATCTCATGCTGGAGTTCTTCGC
CCACCCCAACTTGTTTATTGCAGCTTATAATGGTTACAAATAAAGCAATAGCATCACAAATTTCACAAAT
AAAGCATTTTTTTCACTGCATTCTAGTTGTGGTTTGTCCAAACTCATCAATGTATCTTATCATGTCTGTA
TACCGTCGACCTCTAGCTAGAGCTTGGCGTAATCATGGTCATAGCTGTTTCCTGTGTGAAATTGTTATCC
GCTCACAATTCCACACAACATACGAGCCGGAAGCATAAAGTGTAAAGCCTGGGGTGCCTAATGAGTGAGC
TAACTCACATTAATTGCGTTGCGCTCACTGCCCGCTTTCCAGTCGGGAAACCTGTCGTGCCAGCTGCATT
AATGAATCGGCCAACGCGCGGGGAGAGGCGGTTTGCGTATTGGGCGCTCTTCCGCTTCCTCGCTCACTGA
CTCGCTGCGCTCGGTCGTTCGGCTGCGGCGAGCGGTATCAGCTCACTCAAAGGCGGTAATACGGTTATCC
ACAGAATCAGGGGATAACGCAGGAAAGAACATGTGAGCAAAAGGCCAGCAAAAGGCCAGGAACCGTAAAA
AGGCCGCGTTGCTGGCGTTTTTCCATAGGCTCCGCCCCCCTGACGAGCATCACAAAAATCGACGCTCAAG
TCAGAGGTGGCGAAACCCGACAGGACTATAAAGATACCAGGCGTTTCCCCCTGGAAGCTCCCTCGTGCGC
TCTCCTGTTCCGACCCTGCCGCTTACCGGATACCTGTCCGCCTTTCTCCCTTCGGGAAGCGTGGCGCTTT
CTCATAGCTCACGCTGTAGGTATCTCAGTTCGGTGTAGGTCGTTCGCTCCAAGCTGGGCTGTGTGCACGA
ACCCCCCGTTCAGCCCGACCGCTGCGCCTTATCCGGTAACTATCGTCTTGAGTCCAACCCGGTAAGACAC
GACTTATCGCCACTGGCAGCAGCCACTGGTAACAGGATTAGCAGAGCGAGGTATGTAGGCGGTGCTACAG
AGTTCTTGAAGTGGTGGCCTAACTACGGCTACACTAGAAGAACAGTATTTGGTATCTGCGCTCTGCTGAA
GCCAGTTACCTTCGGAAAAAGAGTTGGTAGCTCTTGATCCGGCAAACAAACCACCGCTGGTAGCGGTGGT
TTTTTTGTTTGCAAGCAGCAGATTACGCGCAGAAAAAAAGGATCTCAAGAAGATCCTTTGATCTTTTCTA
CGGGGTCTGACGCTCAGTGGAACGAAAACTCACGTTAAGGGATTTTGGTCATGAGATTATCAAAAAGGAT
CTTCACCTAGATCCTTTTAAATTAAAAATGAAGTTTTAAATCAATCTAAAGTATATATGAGTAAACTTGG
TCTGACAGTTACCAATGCTTAATCAGTGAGGCACCTATCTCAGCGATCTGTCTATTTCGTTCATCCATAG
TTGCCTGACTCCCCGTCGTGTAGATAACTACGATACGGGAGGGCTTACCATCTGGCCCCAGTGCTGCAAT
GATACCGCGAGACCCACGCTCACCGGCTCCAGATTTATCAGCAATAAACCAGCCAGCCGGAAGGGCCGAG
CGCAGAAGTGGTCCTGCAACTTTATCCGCCTCCATCCAGTCTATTAATTGTTGCCGGGAAGCTAGAGTAA
GTAGTTCGCCAGTTAATAGTTTGCGCAACGTTGTTGCCATTGCTACAGGCATCGTGGTGTCACGCTCGTC
GTTTGGTATGGCTTCATTCAGCTCCGGTTCCCAACGATCAAGGCGAGTTACATGATCCCCCATGTTGTGC
AAAAAAGCGGTTAGCTCCTTCGGTCCTCCGATCGTTGTCAGAAGTAAGTTGGCCGCAGTGTTATCACTCA
TGGTTATGGCAGCACTGCATAATTCTCTTACTGTCATGCCATCCGTAAGATGCTTTTCTGTGACTGGTGA
GTACTCAACCAAGTCATTCTGAGAATAGTGTATGCGGCGACCGAGTTGCTCTTGCCCGGCGTCAATACGG
GATAATACCGCGCCACATAGCAGAACTTTAAAAGTGCTCATCATTGGAAAACGTTCTTCGGGGCGAAAAC
TCTCAAGGATCTTACCGCTGTTGAGATCCAGTTCGATGTAACCCACTCGTGCACCCAACTGATCTTCAGC
ATCTTTTACTTTCACCAGCGTTTCTGGGTGAGCAAAAACAGGAAGGCAAAATGCCGCAAAAAAGGGAATA
AGGGCGACACGGAAATGTTGAATACTCATACTCTTCCTTTTTCAATATTATTGAAGCATTTATCAGGGTT
ATTGTCTCATGAGCGGATACATATTTGAATGTATTTAGAAAAATAAACAAATAGGGGTTCCGCGCACATT
TCCCCGAAAAGTGCCACCTGACGTCGACGGATCGGGAGATCTCCCGATCCCCTATGGTGCACTCTCAGTA
CAATCTGCTCTGATGCCGCATAGTTAAGCCAGTATCTGCTCCCTGCTTGTGTGTTGGAGGTCGCTGAGTA
GTGCGCGAGCAAAATTTAAGCTACAACAAGGCAAGGCTTGACCGACAATTGCATGAAGAATCTGCTTAGG
GTTAG
Features (pLannotate 1.2.2; 35 found; start..end, strand, type, name):
     45..424     +  enhancer       CMV enhancer: human cytomegalovirus immediate early enhancer
    425..624     +  promoter       CMV promoter: human cytomegalovirus (CMV) immediate early promoter
    642..822     +  LTR            5' LTR (truncated): truncated 5' long terminal repeat (LTR) from HIV-1
    869..994     +  misc_feature   HIV-1 Ψ: packaging signal of human immunodeficiency virus type 1
    978..1341    +  CDS            HIV-1 gag (fragment): gag protein from human immunodeficiency virus 1; gag
   1487..1720    +  misc_feature   RRE: The Rev response element (RRE) of HIV-1 allows for Rev-dependent mRNA export from the nucleus to the cytoplasm.
   2097..2197    +  CDS            Rev (fragment): human immunodeficiency virus 1 (HIV-1) Rev protein; rev; enhances nuclear export of unspliced and incompletely spliced viral mRNAs
   2247..2364    +  misc_feature   cPPT/CTS: central polypurine tract and central termination sequence of HIV-1
   2429..3640    +  promoter       UbC promoter: human ubiquitin C promoter
   3651..3674    -  misc_feature   MCS (fragment): pUC18/19 multiple cloning site
   3697..7800    +  CDS            cas9: CAS9_STRP1 - Also known as csn1 From Streptococcus pyogenes serotype M1.
   7816..7836    +  CDS            SV40 NLS: nuclear localization signal of SV40 (simian virus 40) large T antigen
   7891..10044   +  CDS            TET1 (fragment): TET1_HUMAN - Also known as CXXC6, KIAA1676, LCX. Experimental evidence at protein level: Swiss-Prot protein existence level 1. Dioxygenase that catalyzes the conversion of the modified genomic base 5-methylcytosine (5mC) into 5-hydroxymethylcytosine (5hmC) and plays a key role in active DNA demethylation. Also mediates subsequent conversion of 5hmC into 5-formylcytosine (5fC), and conversion of 5fC to 5-carboxylcytosine (5caC). Conversion of 5mC into 5hmC, 5fC and 5caC probably constitutes the first step in cytosine demethylation. Methylation at the C5 position of cytosine bases is an epigenet
  10081..10133   +  CDS            P2A (fragment): 2A peptide from porcine teschovirus-1 polyprotein Eukaryotic ribosomes fail to insert a peptide bond between the Gly and Pro residues, yielding separate polypeptides.
  10138..10836   +  CDS            TagBFP: TagBFP is a basic (constitutively fluorescent) blue fluorescent protein published in 2008, derived from Entacmaea quadricolor. It is reported to be a very rapidly-maturing monomer with very low acid sensitivity.
  10840..10858   +  misc_feature   MCS (fragment): pBluescript multiple cloning site
  10858..11446   +  misc_feature   WPRE: woodchuck hepatitis virus posttranscriptional regulatory element
  11383..11964   +  CDS            nef (fragment): NEF_HV1H2 - Experimental evidence at protein level: Swiss-Prot protein existence level 1. Extracellular Nef protein targets CD4(+) T-lymphocytes for apoptosis by interacting with CXCR4 surface receptors. From Human immunodeficiency virus type 1 group M subtype B (isolate HXB2) (HIV-1).
  11971..12151   +  LTR            5' LTR (truncated): truncated 5' long terminal repeat (LTR) from HIV-1
  12183..12407   +  polyA_signal   bGH poly(A) signal: bovine growth hormone polyadenylation signal
  12411..12432   +  promoter       SV40 promoter (fragment): SV40 enhancer and early promoter
  12453..12881   +  rep_origin     f1 ori (sequence partly withheld): f1 bacteriophage origin of replication; arrow indicates direction of (+) strand synthesis
  12934..13144   +  promoter       SV40 promoter: SV40 early promoter
  13200..13247   +  promoter       EM7 promoter: synthetic bacterial promoter&nbsp
  13266..13640   +  CDS            BleoR: antibiotic-binding protein; Sh ble from Streptoalloteichus hindustanus; confers resistance to bleomycin, phleomycin, and Zeocin™
  13650..13775   +  CDS            ble (fragment): BLE_KLEPN - Experimental evidence at protein level: Swiss-Prot protein existence level 1. Binding protein with a strong affinity to the bleomycin family of antibiotics. Binds to CL990; an antimitotic-antibiotic compound. From Klebsiella pneumoniae.
  13770..13891   +  polyA_signal   SV40 poly(A) signal: SV40 polyadenylation signal
  13962..13984   -  protein_bind   lac operator (fragment): The lac repressor binds to the lac operator to inhibit transcription in E. coli. This inhibition can be relieved by adding lactose or isopropyl-β-D-thiogalactopyranoside (IPTG). lac repressor encoded by lacI
  13988..14018   -  promoter       lac promoter: promoter for the E. coli lac operon
  14033..14054   -  protein_bind   CAP binding site: CAP binding activates transcription in the presence of cAMP. E. coli catabolite activator protein
  14067..14159   -  CDS            lacI (fragment): lac repressor; lacI; The lac repressor binds to the lac operator to inhibit transcription in E. coli. This inhibition can be relieved by adding lactose or isopropyl-β-D-thiogalactopyranoside (IPTG).
  14342..14930   -  rep_origin     ori: high-copy-number ColE1/pMB1/pBR322/pUC origin of replication
  15101..15961   -  CDS            AmpR: β-lactamase; bla; confers resistance to ampicillin, carbenicillin, and related antibiotics
  15962..16066   -  promoter       AmpR promoter: bla
  16125..16177   -  misc_feature   bom (fragment): basis of mobility region from pBR322
