[The description below was written by a language model from this plasmid's Addgene catalogue record and pLannotate feature annotations shown in this document.]
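Description:
Fuw-dCas9-dead Tet1CD-P2A-BFP is a lentiviral mammalian expression plasmid built on the Fuw backbone, modified to carry an AscI–EcoRI cloning cassette followed by HA, P2A and TagBFP. It is propagated in E. coli through a high-copy ColE1/pUC-type origin with ampicillin resistance, and an f1 origin is also present. The viral portion has a CMV enhancer/promoter driving a truncated HIV-1 5' LTR, followed by the Ψ packaging signal, a gag fragment, the RRE for Rev-dependent export of genomic RNA, and the cPPT/CTS. Downstream of the payload lie a WPRE, which enhances transcript expression, and the 3' LTR, followed by a bGH polyadenylation signal. An SV40/EM7-driven bleomycin/Zeocin resistance cassette sits outside the LTRs, so it is not packaged into virus and cannot be used to select transduced cells.

The payload is a roughly 7.1 kb synthetic open reading frame expressed from the human ubiquitin C promoter. It encodes nuclease-dead Streptococcus pyogenes Cas9 (D10A, H840A) with an SV40 nuclear localization signal, fused to the catalytic domain of human TET1 carrying the H1672Y and D1674A substitutions that give the "dead" Tet1CD of the construct's name. An HA tag is recorded for the fusion, although it is not separately annotated in the feature table. A P2A peptide then separates TagBFP, so blue fluorescence marks cells that express the fusion. Wild-type TET1 oxidizes 5-methylcytosine to initiate DNA demethylation, so this version is suited to serve as the catalytically inactive counterpart in guide RNA-targeted methylation editing, separating enzymatic effects from those of dCas9 binding alone. The associated work concerned methylation editing of FMR1 in Fragile X syndrome neurons. The sequenced record is slightly shorter (16,287 nt) than the listed total size (16,359 bp).
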