Addgene plasmid #108246: Fuw-dCas9-dead Tet1CD-P2A-BFP
Purpose: Lentiviral vector to express dCas9-dead Tet1CD-P2A-tagBFP
Depositing lab: Rudolf Jaenisch. Depositing organization: Whitehead Institute for Biomedical Research. Publication: Rescue of Fragile X Syndrome Neurons by DNA Methylation Editing of the FMR1 Gene. Liu XS, Wu H, Krzisch M, Wu X, Graef J, Muffat J, Hnisz D, Li CH, Yuan B, Xu C, Li Y, Vershkov D, Cacace A, Young RA, Jaenisch R. Cell. 2018 Feb 8. pii: S0092-8674(18)30049-7. doi: 10.1016/j.cell.2018.01.012. PubMed 29456084.
Backbone
  Vector backbone: Fuw
  Backbone size w/o insert (bp): 9216
  Total vector size (bp): 16359
  Modifications to backbone: Fuw-AscI-EcoRI-HA-P2A-tagBFP
  Vector type: Mammalian Expression, Lentiviral
  Selectable markers: Zeo marker is outside the LTRs and will not be packaged into virus
Growth in bacteria
  Bacterial resistance: Ampicillin, 100 μg/mL
  Growth temperature: 30°C
  Growth strain: NEB Stable
  Copy number: High Copy
Gene/Insert
  Gene/Insert name: dCas9-dead Tet1CD-HA-P2A-BFP
  Species: Synthetic
  Insert size (bp): 7143
  Mutation: dCas9-D10A, dCas9-H840A, Tet1CD-H1672Y, Tet1CD-D1674A
  Promoter: Ubc
  Tag / fusion protein: HA
  Cloning method: Restriction Enzyme; 5′ cloning site AscI (not destroyed); 3′ cloning site EcoRI (not destroyed)
  Sequencing primers: 5′ aactatgcgctcggg; 3′ taaagcagcgtatcc
Terms and licenses: Academic/Nonprofit Terms; Industry Terms: Not Available to Industry
How to cite: Fuw-dCas9-dead Tet1CD-P2A-BFP was a gift from Rudolf Jaenisch (Addgene plasmid # 108246 ; http://n2t.net/addgene:108246 ; RRID:Addgene_108246)
